>Addgene plasmid #57896 | mKO2-SSTR3-N-17 | depositor partial sequence | sequence record 89047 | insert sequence
ACGTCAGATCCGCTAGCGCTACCGGACTCAGATCTCGAGACCGCCATGGCCACTGTTACCTATCCTTCAT
CTGAGCCTACGACCTTGGACCCTGGGAACGCATCCTCGACCTGGCCCCTGGATACCACCCTGGGGAACAC
ATCCGCTGGCGCTAGCCTGACAGGCCTGGCTGTCAGTGGCATCTTGATCTCTCTGGTGTACCTGGTGGTG
TGCGTGGTGGGTTTGCTGGGCAACTCGCTGGTGATCTACGTGGTCCTGCGGCACACGTCCAGCCCATCAG
TGACCAGTGTCTATATCCTCAACCTGGCTCTGGCTGATGAGCTCTTCATGCTAGGGCTACCCTTCCTGGC
TGCTCAGAACGCCCTGTCCTACTGGCCCTTCGGATCTCTCATGTGCCGTCTGGTCATGGCCGTGGATGGC
ATCAACCAGTTCACCAGCATCTTCTGCCTCACCGTCATGAGTGTGGACCGCTATCTGGCTGTGGTGCACC
CCACACGCTCAGCCCGCTGGCGCACGGCACCAGTGGCTCGCACGGTCAGTGCAGCTGTCTGGGTGGCCTC
GGCTGTGGTGGTGCTGCCTGTGGTTGTGTTCTCAGGAGTGCCCCGGGGCATGAGCACGTGCCACATGCAG
TGGCCAGAGCCAGCGGCTGCCTGGCGAACAGCCTTCATCATCTACACGGCCGCACTGGGCTTCTTTGGGC
CCCTGCTGGTCATCTGCTTGTGCTACTTGCTCATTGTGGTAAAGGTGCGGTCGACCACCCGGCGGGTGCG
GGCGCCCTCGTGTCAGTGGGTACAGGCACCCGCATGCCAGCGGCGACGCCGCTCTGAGCGCAGGGTCACA
CGCATGGTGGTGGCCGTGGTGGCACTCTTCGTCCTCTGCTGGATGCCTTTCTATCTGCTCAACATCGTCA
ATGTGGTGTGCCCGCTGCCGGAGGAGCCCGCCTTCTTCGGCCTCTACTTCCTGGTGGTGGCGCTGCCCTA
CGCCAACAGCTGCGCAAACCCCATCCTCTACGGCTTCCTCTCCTACCGCTTCAAGCAGGGCTTTCGCAGG
ATCCTGCTAAGACCATCACGTCGCATTCGGAGCCAGGAGCCAGGGTCGGGACCTCCAGAGAAGACTGAAG
AGGAGGAGGATGAAGAAGAAGAAGAGAGAAGGGAAGAGGAGGAGCGGAGGATGCAGAGAGGGCAGGAGAT
GAACGGGAGGCTCAGTCAGATCGCACAGGCTGGCACTAGTGGACAACAGCCACGGCCCTGCACAGGGACT
GCTAAGGAGCAGCAGCTTCTGCCCCAGGAGGCCACAGCTGGGGACAAGGCCAGCACACTGAGCCATCTGG
GAATTCTGCAGTCGACGGTACCGCGGGCCCGGGATCCACCGGTCGCCACCATGGTGAGTGTGATTAAACC
AGAGATGAAGATGAGGTACTACATGGACGGCTCCGTCAATGGGCATGAGTTCACAATTGAAGGTGAAGGC
ACAGGCAGACCTTACGAGGGACATCAAGAGATGACACTACGCGTCACAATGGCCGAGGGCGGGCCAATGC
CTTTCGCGTTTGACTTAGTGTCACACGTGTTCTGTTACGGCCACAGAGTATTTACTAAATATCCAGAAGA
GATACCAGACTATTTCAAACAAGCATTTCCTGAAGGCCTGTCATGGGAAAGGTCGTTGGAGTTCGAAGAT
GGTGGGTCCGCTTCAGTCAGTGCGCATATAAGCCTTAGAGGAAACACCTTCTACCACAAATCCAAATTTA
CTGGGGTTAACTTTCCTGCCGATGGTCCTATCATGCAAAACCAAAGTGTTGATTGGGAGCCATCAACCGA
GAAAATTACTGCCAGCGACGGAGTTCTGAAGGGTGATGTTACGATGTACCTAAAACTTGAAGGAGGCGGC
AATCACAAATGCCAAATGAAGACTACTTACAAGGCGGCAAAAGAGATTCTTGAAATGCCAGGAGACCATT
ACATCGGCCATCGCCTCGTCAGGAAAACCGAAGGCAACATTACTGAGCAGGTAGAAGATGCAGTAGCTCA
TAGCTAAGCGGCCGCGACTCTAGATCATAATCAGCCATACCACATT
