>Addgene plasmid #57896 | mKO2-SSTR3-N-17 | addgene partial sequence | sequence record 100091 | mKO2-R 5'-CCTGTGCCTTCACCTTCAAT-3'
TGTAGTACCTCATCTTCATCTCTGGTTTAATCACACTCACCATGGTGGCGACCGGTGGATCCCGGGCCCG
CGGTACCGTCGACTGCAGAATTCCCAGATGGCTCAGTGTGCTGGCCTTGTCCCCAGCTGTGGCCTCCTGG
GGCAGAAGCTGCTGCTCCTTAGCAGTCCCTGTGCAGGGCCGTGGCTGTTGTCCACTAGTGCCAGCCTGTG
CGATCTGACTGAGCCTCCCGTTCATCTCCTGCCCTCTCTGCATCCTCCGCTCCTCCTCTTCCCTTCTCTC
TTCTTCTTCTTCATCCTCCTCCTCTTCAGTCTTCTCTGGAGGTCCCGACCCTGGCTCCTGGCTCCGAATG
CGACGTGATGGTCTTAGCAGGATCCTGCGAAAGCCCTGCTTGAAGCGGTAGGAGAGGAAGCCGTAGAGGA
TGGGGTTTGCGCAGCTGTTGGCGTAGGGCAGCGCCACCACCAGGAAGTAGAGGCCGAAGAAGGCGGGCTC
CTCCGGCAGCGGGCACACCACATTGACGATGTTGAGCAGATAGAAAGGCATCCAGCAGAGGACGAAGAGT
GCCACCACGGCCACCACCATGCGTGTGACCCTGCGCTCAGAGCGGCGTCGCCGCTGGCATGCGGGTGCCT
GTACCCACTGACACGAGGGCGCCCGCACCCGCCGGGTGGTCGACCGCACCTTTACCACAATGAGCAAGTA
GCACAAGCAGATGACCAGCAGGGGCCCAAAGAAGCCCAGTGCGGCCGTGTAGATGATGAAGGCTGTTCGC
CAGGCAGCCGCTGGCTCTGGCCACTGCATGTGGCACGTGCTCATGCCCCGGGGCACTCCTGAGAACACAA
CCACAGGCAGCACCACCACAGCCGAGGCCACCCAGACAGCTGCACTGACCGTGCGAGCCACTGG
