[The description below was written by a language model from this plasmid's Addgene catalogue record.]
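Description:
mKO2-SSTR3-N-17 is a mammalian expression plasmid built on the mKO2-N1 backbone (about 4.75 kb without the insert), an N1-style fusion vector in which a gene of interest is placed upstream of the fluorescent protein so that the tag sits at the C terminus of the encoded protein. It is maintained in E. coli as a high-copy plasmid under kanamycin selection, and it carries a neomycin resistance marker that allows G418 selection of stably transfected mammalian cells. The record does not include a feature table, so the origin of replication and other backbone elements are not itemised, although the listed 3′ sequencing primer suggests an SV40 polyadenylation signal downstream of the fusion.

The insert is mouse somatostatin receptor 3 (SSTR3), expressed from the CMV promoter and fused through a linker to monomeric Kusabira Orange 2 (mKO2), an orange fluorescent protein with recorded excitation and emission maxima of 551 and 565 nm. The "17" in the name probably refers to the linker length, though the record does not say so explicitly. Repository sequencing found one extra amino acid in the linker region (V442ins). The SSTR3 coding sequence also carries an A270V substitution. SSTR3 is a G protein-coupled receptor that concentrates in the membrane of the primary cilium, and the construct's stated purpose is cilium localization. It therefore serves as an orange fluorescent marker for visualising cilia in transfected mammalian cells, including in multicolour imaging alongside spectrally distinct reporters.
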