Addgene plasmid #57896: mKO2-SSTR3-N-17
Purpose: Localization: Cilium, Excitation: 551, Emission: 565
Depositing lab: Michael Davidson. Depositing organization: Florida State University, Tallahassee.
Backbone
  Vector backbone: mKO2-N1
  Backbone size w/o insert (bp): 4750
  Vector type: Mammalian Expression
  Selectable markers: Neomycin (select with G418)
Growth in bacteria
  Bacterial resistance: Kanamycin, 50 μg/mL
  Growth temperature: 37°C
  Growth strain: DH5alpha
  Copy number: High Copy
Gene/Insert
  Gene/Insert name: SSTR3 (alt name: NM_009218.3)
  Species: M. musculus (mouse)
  Mutation: A270V in SSTR3
  Promoter: CMV
  Tag / fusion protein: mKO2 (C terminal on backbone)
  Cloning method: Unknown
  Sequencing primers: 5′ CMV-F; 3′ SV40pA-R
Terms and licenses: Academic/Nonprofit Terms; Industry Terms: Not Available to Industry
Depositor comments: . Excitation = 551; Emission = 565 ; Addgene sequencing results find 1 extra amino acid in linker region (V442ins)
How to cite: mKO2-SSTR3-N-17 was a gift from Michael Davidson (Addgene plasmid # 57896 ; http://n2t.net/addgene:57896 ; RRID:Addgene_57896)
